>Addgene plasmid #70725 | pLacI-BCD7-Citrine P42U18C68T11 v40-1 (536) | depositor full sequence | sequence record 126616 | pLacI-BCD7-Citrine P42U18C68T11 v40-1 (536) sequence 4539 bps
GACGTCGGTGCCTAATGAGTGAGCTAACTTACATTAATTGCGTTGCGCTCACTGCCCGCTTTCCAGTCGG
GAAACCTGAAGACAACCACGCATTGCTGTTCATAAATGTGAGCGGATAACATTGACATTGTGAGCGGATA
ACAAGATACTGAGCACAGCAAGCGGGCCCAAGTTCACTTAAAAAGGAGATCAACAATGAAAGCAATTTTC
GTACTGAAACATCTTAATCATGCTGGGGAGGGTTTCTAATGTCTAAAGGTGAAGAATTATTCACTGGTGT
TGTCCCAATTTTGGTTGAATTAGATGGTGATGTTAATGGTCACAAATTTTCTGTCTCCGGTGAAGGTGAA
GGTGATGCTACTTACGGTAAATTGACCTTAAAATTTATTTGTACTACTGGTAAATTGCCAGTTCCATGGC
CAACCTTAGTCACTACTTTAGGTTATGGTTTGATGTGTTTTGCTAGATACCCAGATCATATGAAACAACA
TGACTTTTTCAAGTCTGCCATGCCAGAAGGTTATGTTCAAGAAAGAACTATTTTTTTCAAAGATGACGGT
AACTACAAGACCAGAGCTGAAGTCAAGTTTGAAGGTGATACCTTAGTTAATAGAATCGAATTAAAAGGTA
TTGATTTTAAAGAAGATGGTAACATTTTAGGTCACAAATTGGAATACAACTATAACTCTCACAATGTTTA
CATCATGGCTGACAAACAAAAGAATGGTATCAAAGTTAACTTCAAAATTAGACACAACATTGAAGATGGT
TCTGTTCAATTAGCTGACCATTATCAACAAAATACTCCAATTGGTGATGGTCCAGTCTTGTTACCAGACA
ACCATTACTTATCCTATCAATCTAGATTATCCAAAGATCCAAACGAAAAGAGAGATCACATGGTCTTGTT
AGAATTTGTTACTGCTGCTGGTATTACCCATGGTATGGATGAATTGTACAAATGATGAACTCAAAGCCCG
CCGAAAGGCGGGCTTTTCTGTCCTTGAGAGTCGGGCATTGTCTTCTAAGGATCCAAACTCGAGTAAGGAT
CTCCAGGCATCAAATAAAACGAAAGGCTCAGTCGAAAGACTGGGCCTTTCGTTTTATCTGTTGTTTGTCG
GTGAACGCTCTCTACTAGAGTCACACTGGCTCACCTTCGGGTGGGCCTTTCTGCGTTTATACCTAGGGTA
CGGGTTTTGCTGCCCGCAAACGGGCTGTTCTGGTGTTGCTAGTTTGTTATCAGAATCGCAGATCCGGCTT
CAGCCGGTTTGCCGGCTGAAAGCGCTATTTCTTCCAGAATTGCCATGATTTTTTCCCCACGGGAGGCGTC
ACTGGCTCCCGTGTTGTCGGCAGCTTTGATTCGATAAGCAGCATCGCCTGTTTCAGGCTGTCTATGTGTG
ACTGTTGAGCTGTAACAAGTTGTCTCAGGTGTTCAATTTCATGTTCTAGTTGCTTTGTTTTACTGGTTTC
ACCTGTTCTATTAGGTGTTACATGCTGTTCATCTGTTACATTGTCGATCTGTTCATGGTGAACAGCTTTG
AATGCACCAAAAACTCGTAAAAGCTCTGATGTATCTATCTTTTTTACACCGTTTTCATCTGTGCATATGG
ACAGTTTTCCCTTTGATATGTAACGGTGAACAGTTGTTCTACTTTTGTTTGTTAGTCTTGATGCTTCACT
GATAGATACAAGAGCCATAAGAACCTCAGATCCTTCCGTATTTAGCCAGTATGTTCTCTAGTGTGGTTCG
TTGTTTTTGCGTGAGCCATGAGAACGAACCATTGAGATCATACTTACTTTGCATGTCACTCAAAAATTTT
GCCTCAAAACTGGTGAGCTGAATTTTTGCAGTTAAAGCATCGTGTAGTGTTTTTCTTAGTCCGTTATGTA
GGTAGGAATCTGATGTAATGGTTGTTGGTATTTTGTCACCATTCATTTTTATCTGGTTGTTCTCAAGTTC
GGTTACGAGATCCATTTGTCTATCTAGTTCAACTTGGAAAATCAACGTATCAGTCGGGCGGCCTCGCTTA
TCAACCACCAATTTCATATTGCTGTAAGTGTTTAAATCTTTACTTATTGGTTTCAAAACCCATTGGTTAA
GCCTTTTAAACTCATGGTAGTTATTTTCAAGCATTAACATGAACTTAAATTCATCAAGGCTAATCTCTAT
ATTTGCCTTGTGAGTTTTCTTTTGTGTTAGTTCTTTTAATAACCACTCATAAATCCTCATAGAGTATTTG
TTTTCAAAAGACTTAACATGTTCCAGATTATATTTTATGAATTTTTTTAACTGGAAAAGATAAGGCAATA
TCTCTTCACTAAAAACTAATTCTAATTTTTCGCTTGAGAACTTGGCATAGTTTGTCCACTGGAAAATCTC
AAAGCCTTTAACCAAAGGATTCCTGATTTCCACAGTTCTCGTCATCAGCTCTCTGGTTGCTTTAGCTAAT
ACACCATAAGCATTTTCCCTACTGATGTTCATCATCTGAGCGTATTGGTTATAAGTGAACGATACCGTCC
GTTCTTTCCTTGTAGGGTTTTCAATCGTGGGGTTGAGTAGTGCCACACAGCATAAAATTAGCTTGGTTTC
ATGCTCCGTTAAGTCATAGCGACTAATCGCTAGTTCATTTGCTTTGAAAACAACTAATTCAGACATACAT
CTCAATTGGTCTAGGTGATTTTAATCACTATACCAATTGAGATGGGCTAGTCAATGATAATTACTAGTCC
TTTTCCCGGGTGATCTGGGTATCTGTAAATTCTGCTAGACCTTTGCTGGAAAACTTGTAAATTCTGCTAG
ACCCTCTGTAAATTCCGCTAGACCTTTGTGTGTTTTTTTTGTTTATATTCAAGTGGTTATAATTTATAGA
ATAAAGAAAGAATAAAAAAAGATAAAAAGAATAGATCCCAGCCCTGTGTATAACTCACTACTTTAGTCAG
TTCCGCAGTATTACAAAAGGATGTCGCAAACGCTGTTTGCTCCTCTACAAAACAGACCTTAAAACCCTAA
AGGCTTAAGTAGCACCCTCGCAAGCTCGGGCAAATCGCTGAATATTCCTTTTGTCTCCGACCATCAGGCA
CCTGAGTCGCTGTCTTTTTCGTGACATTCAGTTCGCTGCGCTCACGGCTCTGGCAGTGAATGGGGGTAAA
TGGCACTACAGGCGCCTTTTATGGATTCATGCAAGGAAACTACCCATAATACAAGAAAAGCCCGTCACGG
GCTTCTCAGGGCGTTTTATGGCGGGTCTGCTATGTGGTGCTATCTGACTTTTTGCTGTTCAGCAGTTCCT
GCCCTCTGATTTTCCAGTCTGACCACTTCGGATTATCCCGTGACAGGTCATTCAGACTGGCTAATGCACC
CAGTAAGGCAGCGGTATCATCAACAGGCTTACCCGTCTTACTGTCCCTAGTGCTTGGATTCTCACCAATA
AAAAACGCCCGGCGGCAACCGAGCGTTCTGAACAAATCCAGATGGAGTTCTGAGGTCATTACTGGATCTA
TCAACAGGAGTCCAAGCGAGCTCTCGAACCCCAGAGTCCCGCTTACCAATGCTTAATCAGTGAGGCACCT
ATCTCAGCGATCTGTCTATTTCGTTCATCCATAGTTGCCTGACTCCCCGTCGTGTAGATAACTACGATAC
GGGAGGGCTTACCATCTGGCCCCAGTGCTGCAATGATACCGCGTGACCCACGCTCACCGGCTCCAGATTT
ATCAGCAATAAACCAGCCAGCCGGAAGGGCCGAGCGCAGAAGTGGTCCTGCAACTTTATCCGCCTCCATC
CAGTCTATTAATTGTTGCCGGGAAGCTAGAGTAAGTAGTTCGCCAGTTAATAGTTTGCGCAACGTTGTTG
CCATTGCTACAGGCATCGTGGTGTCACGCTCGTCGTTTGGTATGGCTTCATTCAGCTCCGGTTCCCAACG
ATCAAGGCGAGTTGCATGATCCCCCATGTTGTGCAAAAAAGCGGTTAGCTCCTTCGGTCCTCCGATCGTT
GTCAGAAGTAAGTTGGCCGCAGTGTTATCACTCATGGTTATGGCAGCACTGCATAATTCTCTTACTGTCA
TGCCATCCGTAAGATGCTTTTCTGTGACTGGTGAGTACTCAACCAAGTCATTCTGAGAATAGTGTATGCG
GCGACCGAGTTGCTCTTGCCCGGCGTCAACACGGGATAATACCGCGCCACATAGCAGAACTTTAAAAGTG
CTCATCATTGGAAAACGTTCTTCGGGGCGAAAACTCTCAAGGATCTTACCGCTGTTGAGATCCAGTTCGA
TGTAACCCACTCGTGCACCCAACTGATCTTCAGCATCTTTTACTTTCACCAGCGTTTCTGGGTGAGCAAA
AACAGGAAGGCAAAATGCCGCAAAAAAGGGAATAAGGGCGACACGGAAATGTTGAATACTCATGCGAAAC
GATCCTCATCCTGTCTCTTGATCAGATCATGATCCCCTGCGCCATCAGATCCTTGGCGGCAAGAAAGCCA
TCCAGTTTACTTTGCAGGGCTTCCCAACCTTACCAGAGGGCGCCCCAGCTGGCAATTCC
Features (pLannotate 1.2.2; 10 found; start..end, strand, type, name):
     15..36      -  protein_bind   CAP binding site: CAP binding activates transcription in the presence of cAMP. E. coli catabolite activator protein
    128..144     +  protein_bind   lac operator: The lac repressor binds to the lac operator to inhibit transcription in E. coli. This inhibition can be relieved by adding lactose or isopropyl-β-D-thiogalactopyranoside (IPTG). lac repressor encoded by lacI
    249..962     +  CDS            10B: 10B is a fluorescent protein published in 1996, derived from Aequorea victoria.
   1061..1132    +  terminator     rrnB T1 terminator: transcription terminator T1 from the E. coli rrnB gene
   1148..1175    +  terminator     T7Te terminator: phage T7 early transcription terminator
   1706..2656    -  CDS            Rep101: RepA protein needed for replication with the pSC101 origin; rep101
   2704..2926    -  rep_origin     pSC101 ori: low-copy replication origin that requires the Rep101 protein
   3418..3512    -  terminator     lambda t0 terminator: transcription terminator from phage lambda
   3543..4403    -  CDS            AmpR: β-lactamase; bla; confers resistance to ampicillin, carbenicillin, and related antibiotics
   4435..4539    -  CDS            tnpA (fragment): TN5P_ECOLX - Also known as tnp. Experimental evidence at protein level: Swiss-Prot protein existence level 1. Mediates transposition of transposon Tn5 by a 'cut and paste' mechanism. First, the monomeric transposase binds the 19 bp inverted DNA repeats flanking the transposon. Then, dimerization of the DNA- bound transposase creates a synaptic DNA complex. After nicking of the first DNA strand, excision of the transposon proceeds through a series of intermediates. The transposase then mediates the insertion of the transposon at a new site by strand transfer. The activity of the wild- type tran
