[The description below was written by a language model from this plasmid's Addgene catalogue record and pLannotate feature annotations shown in this document.]
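Description:
pLacI-BCD7-Citrine P42U18C68T11 v40-1 (536) is a 4.5 kb low-copy bacterial reporter plasmid in which the yellow fluorescent protein Citrine is placed under a LacI-repressible promoter. The catalogue lists no named backbone. The feature table shows that replication depends on the pSC101 origin together with its Rep101 (RepA) initiator protein, which agrees with the low-copy designation. Selection is by ampicillin through a β-lactamase gene followed by a lambda t0 terminator. A short match to the Tn5 transposase sits next to the AmpR cassette. It is only a fragment, is probably a remnant of vector assembly or an annotation artefact, and is unlikely to be functional.

The reporter cassette begins with a regulatory region annotated with a CAP binding site and a lac operator, so transcription is shut down when lac repressor is bound and relieved by IPTG or lactose. The fluorescent protein coding sequence was matched by the annotation software to "10B", an early yellow Aequorea victoria GFP variant. This corresponds to the Citrine insert named in the record. "BCD7" in the plasmid name suggests a bicistronic design translation initiation element between promoter and reporter, but this element is not annotated in the table. Transcription ends at tandem rrnB T1 and T7Te terminators.

The stated purpose is a Citrine reporter for transfer functions, meaning measurement of how promoter output varies with repressor level. The associated work concerns cell-free prototyping of synthetic genetic ring oscillators, where such repressor–promoter characterisation informs circuit design.
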