Addgene plasmid #70725: pLacI-BCD7-Citrine P42U18C68T11 v40-1 (536)
Purpose: Citrine reporter for transfer fxns
Depositing lab: Richard Murray. Depositing organization: California Institute of Technology. Publication: Rapid cell-free forward engineering of novel genetic ring oscillators. Niederholtmeyer H, Sun ZZ, Hori Y, Yeung E, Verpoorte A, Murray RM, Maerkl SJ. Elife. 2015 Oct 2;4. doi: 10.7554/eLife.09771. PubMed 26430766.
Backbone
  Vector backbone: n/a
Growth in bacteria
  Bacterial resistance: Ampicillin, 100 μg/mL
  Growth temperature: 37°C
  Growth strain: DH5alpha
  Copy number: Low Copy
Gene/Insert
  Gene/Insert name: Citrine
Terms and licenses: Academic/Nonprofit Terms; Industry Terms: Not Available to Industry
How to cite: pLacI-BCD7-Citrine P42U18C68T11 v40-1 (536) was a gift from Richard Murray (Addgene plasmid # 70725 ; http://n2t.net/addgene:70725 ; RRID:Addgene_70725)
