>Addgene plasmid #70725 | pLacI-BCD7-Citrine P42U18C68T11 v40-1 (536) | addgene partial sequence | sequence record 147630 | pGalW-R 5'-AAAGGGAATAAGGGCGACAC-3'
TCATCCTGTCTCTTGATCAGATCATGATCCCCTGCGCCATCAGATCCTTGGCGGCAAGAAAGCCATCCAG
TTTACTTTGCAGGGCTTCCCAACCTTACCAGAGGGCGCCCCAGCTGGCAATTCCGACGTCGGTGCCTAAT
GAGTGAGCTAACTTACATTAATTGCGTTGCGCTCACTGCCCGCTTTCCAGTCGGGAAACCTGAAGACAAC
CACGCATTGCTGTTCATAAATGTGAGCGGATAACATTGACATTGTGAGCGGATAACAAGATACTGAGCAC
AGCAAGCGGGCCCAAGTTCACTTAAAAAGGAGATCAACAATGAAAGCAATTTTCGTACTGAAACATCTTA
ATCATGCTGGGGAGGGTTTCTAATGTCTAAAGGTGAAGAATTATTCACTGGTGTTGTCCCAATTTTGGTT
GAATTAGATGGTGATGTTAATGGTCACAAATTTTCTGTCTCCGGTGAAGGTGAAGGTGATGCTACTTACG
GTAAATTGACCTTAAAATTTATTTGTACTACTGGTAAATTGCCAGTTCCATGGCCAACCTTAGTCACTAC
TTTAGGTTATGGTTTGATGTGTTTTGCTAGATACCCAGATCATATGAAACAACATGACTTTTTCAAGTCT
GCCATGCCAGAAGGTTATGTTCAAGAAAGAACTATTTTTTTCAAAGATGACGGTAACTACAAGACCAGAG
CTGAAGTCAAGTTTGAAGGTGATACCTTAGTTAATAGAATCGAATTAAAAGGTATTGATTTTAAAGAAGA
TGGTAACATTTTAGGTCACAAATTGGAATACAACTATAACTCTCACAATGTTTACATCATGGCTGACAAA
